>Addgene plasmid #220072 | NeonGreen-C1-ORP6 | addgene full sequence | sequence record 434118 | Addgene NGS Result
TAGTTATTAATAGTAATCAATTACGGGGTCATTAGTTCATAGCCCATATATGGAGTTCCGCGTTACATAA
CTTACGGTAAATGGCCCGCCTGGCTGACCGCCCAACGACCCCCGCCCATTGACGTCAATAATGACGTATG
TTCCCATAGTAACGCCAATAGGGACTTTCCATTGACGTCAATGGGTGGAGTATTTACGGTAAACTGCCCA
CTTGGCAGTACATCAAGTGTATCATATGCCAAGTACGCCCCCTATTGACGTCAATGACGGTAAATGGCCC
GCCTGGCATTATGCCCAGTACATGACCTTATGGGACTTTCCTACTTGGCAGTACATCTACGTATTAGTCA
TCGCTATTACCATGGTGATGCGGTTTTGGCAGTACATCAATGGGCGTGGATAGCGGTTTGACTCACGGGG
ATTTCCAAGTCTCCACCCCATTGACGTCAATGGGAGTTTGTTTTGGCACCAAAATCAACGGGACTTTCCA
AAATGTCGTAACAACTCCGCCCCATTGACGCAAATGGGCGGTAGGCGTGTACGGTGGGAGGTCTATATAA
GCAGAGCTGGTTTAGTGAACCGTCAGATCCGCTAGCGCTACCGGTCGCCACCATGGTGAGCAAGGGCGAG
GAGGATAACATGGCCTCTCTCCCAGCGACACATGAGTTACACATCTTTGGCTCCATCAACGGTGTGGACT
TTGACATGGTGGGTCAGGGCACCGGCAATCCAAATGATGGTTATGAGGAGTTAAACCTGAAGTCCACCAA
GGGTGACCTCCAGTTCTCCCCCTGGATTCTGGTCCCTCATATCGGGTATGGCTTCCATCAGTACCTGCCC
TACCCTGACGGGATGTCGCCTTTCCAGGCCGCCATGGTAGATGGCTCCGGATACCAAGTCCATCGCACAA
TGCAGTTTGAAGATGGTGCCTCCCTTACTGTTAACTACCGCTACACCTACGAGGGAAGCCACATCAAAGG
AGAGGCCCAGGTGAAGGGGACTGGTTTCCCTGCTGACGGTCCTGTGATGACCAACTCGCTGACCGCTGCG
GACTGGTGCAGGTCGAAGAAGACTTACCCCAACGACAAAACCATCATCAGTACCTTTAAGTGGAGTTACA
CCACTGGAAATGGCAAGCGCTACCGGAGCACTGCGCGGACCACCTACACCTTTGCCAAGCCAATGGCGGC
TAACTATCTGAAGAACCAGCCGATGTACGTGTTCCGTAAGACGGAGCTCAAGCACTCCAAGACCGAGCTC
AACTTCAAGGAGTGGCAAAAGGCCTTTACCGATGTGATGGGCATGGACGAGCTGTACAAGTCCGGACTCA
GATCTATGAGTTCAGATGAGAAGGGCATTTCCCCTGCTCATAAAACATCCACTCCAACCCATAGAAGTGC
CTCCTCTTCAACATCCTCCCAAAGGGACAGTAGGCAGAGTATTCACATACTGGAGAGGACTGCTTCCTCT
AGCACCGAGCCCTCTGTAAGTCGGCAATTGCTAGAACCGGAGCCAGTCCCCCTCTCCAAGGAAGCTGACA
GCTGGGAAATTATAGAAGGGCTGAAAATAGGCCAAACCAATGTCCAGAAACCAGACAAACATGAGGGCTT
TATGCTGAAGAAAAGAAAATGGCCTTTAAAAGGCTGGCACAAGCGTTTTTTTGTCCTGGATAATGGAATG
TTAAAGTATTCAAAGGCACCACTCGATATTCAGAAAGGAAAGGTCCATGGGAGCATAGATGTGGGACTCT
CAGTCATGTCAATTAAAAAGAAAGCTCGAAGAATAGACCTTGACACCGAAGAGCACATCTATCATTTGAA
GGTGAAATCCCAGGACTGGTTTGATGCATGGGTCTCCAAACTGCGACATCATCGGTTGTATCGTCAGAAT
GAAATTGTGAGATCACCAAGAGATGCTAGTTTTCACATATTTCCTTCAACGTCCACAGCTGAATCCTCAC
CAGCTGCTAATGTTTCTGTAATGGATGGAAAGATGCAACCAAACAGCTTTCCGTGGCAGTCCCCTTTACC
ATGCAGCAATAGCCTCCCTGCAACGTGCACAACTGGCCAGAGTAAAGTGGCAGCCTGGTTACAGGACTCG
GAAGAGATGGACAGGTGTGCAGAAGATCTTGCACATTGCCAGTCAAACCTTGTGGAACTTAGCAAACTCC
TGCAAAATTTGGAAATACTTCAGAGAACTCAGTCGGCACCTAACTTTACTGACATGCAGGCTAACTGTGT
AGATATTTCAAAGAAAGACAAGCGGGTCACAAGACGATGGAGAACAAAAAGTGTCAGCAAAGATACAAAA
ATACAACTGCAGGTTCCTTTCAGTGCTACCATGTCACCAGTTCGCTTGCATTCCTCCAACCCCAACCTTT
GTGCAGATATTGAATTTCAGACTCCCCCTAGCCACCTCACTGACCCTCTGGAAAGTTCAACAGATTATAC
AAAGCTGCAAGAAGAATTTTGTCTAATCGCACAGAAAGTGCATTCTCTTTTGAAGTCTGCATTTAATAGC
ATAGCTATAGAGAAGGAGAAGCTGAAGCAGATGGTTTCCGAGCAGGATCACAGTAAAGGCCACAGCACGC
AGATGGCACGGCTCCGACAGTCACTGTCTCAGGCACTCAACCAGAATGCTGAACTAAGGAGTCGGTTGAA
CAGAATACATTCAGAGTCTATTATTTGTGATCAGGTTGTCAGTGTAAATATTATTCCTAGCCCTGATGAG
GCTGGTGAGCAAATCCATGTCAGTCTCCCCTTATCACAGCAAGTAGCCAATGAGAGCCGCCTCTCCATGT
CAGAGTCTGTTTCTGAGTTCTTTGATGCCCAAGAGGTGCTCCTCTCTGCAAGTTCGTCAGAGAATGAGGC
TTCAGATGATGAGTCTTACATCAGTGATGTGAGTGATAATATATCTGAAGACAACACCAGTGTTGCAGAC
AATATTTCTCGGCAAATCCTGAATGGGGAGCTTACAGGAGGGGCCTTCCGAAATGGGCGTCGAGCATGCC
TGCCAGCTCCTTGTCCTGACACCAGTAACATTAACCTGTGGAATATCTTGAGGAACAACATTGGTAAAGA
CCTGTCTAAAGTCTCTATGCCTGTGGAGCTAAACGAGCCGCTCAACACCCTGCAGCACCTCTGTGAGGAA
ATGGAATACAGCGAGCTCCTGGACAAGGCTTCGGAAACTGATGATCCATATGAGCGCATGGTTCTCGTTG
CCGCATTTGCAGTTTCAGGATACTGCTCCACCTATTTCAGAGCAGGAAGTAAGCCATTCAACCCAGTCCT
TGGGGAGACTTATGAATGCATTAGAGAAGACAAGGGATTCCGCTTTTTCTCAGAACAGGTTAGCCATCAT
CCACCCATTTCTGCCTGTCACTGTGAATCAAAGAATTTTGTGTTTTGGCAAGATATCAGATGGAAAAACA
AGTTCTGGGGGAAGTCGATGGAAATCCTGCCTGTTGGAACACTGAATGTCATGCTTCCAAAGTATGGAGA
TTACTATGTGTGGAATAAAGTCACCACTTGCATACACAACATCCTCAGTGGGAGAAGATGGATAGAACAT
TATGGAGAAGTAACCATCAGAAATACCAAAAGCAGTGTTTGCATTTGCAAACTCACATTTGTCAAGGTGA
ATTATTGGAATTCTAACATGAATGAAGTCCAGGGGGTGGTGATAGATCAGGAGGGGAAGGCGGTGTACCG
GCTGTTTGGAAAGTGGCATGAAGGACTCTACTGTGGTGTGGCCCCCTCTGCAAAGTGCATTTGGAGACCA
GGTTCCATGCCAACAAACTATGAGCTGTACTATGGCTTCACAAGGTTTGCTATTGAGCTCAATGAGTTAG
ATCCAGTACTAAAAGATCTCCTTCCACCAACAGACGCCCGGTTCCGGCCAGATCAAAGATTTTTGGAAGA
AGGAAATTTAGAAGCTGCAGCATCAGAGAAGCAAAGAGTAGAGGAACTCCAGAGATCTCGGAGACGATAT
ATGGAAGAAAACAATCTTGAACATATACCAAAATTTTTTAAAAAAGTTATTGATGCCAATCAAAGAGAAG
CCTGGGTTTCTAACGACACCTACTGGGAGCTTCGAAAGGACCCTGGGTTTAGCAAAGTAGACAGCCCTGT
TCTTTGGTAGAAGCTTCGAATTCTGCAGTCGACGGTACCGCGGGCCCGGGATCCACCGGATCTAGATAAC
TGATCATAATCAGCCATACCACATTTGTAGAGGTTTTACTTGCTTTAAAAAACCTCCCACACCTCCCCCT
GAACCTGAAACATAAAATGAATGCAATTGTTGTTGTTAACTTGTTTATTGCAGCTTATAATGGTTACAAA
TAAAGCAATAGCATCACAAATTTCACAAATAAAGCATTTTTTTCACTGCATTCTAGTTGTGGTTTGTCCA
AACTCATCAATGTATCTTAACGCGTAAATTGTAAGCGTTAATATTTTGTTAAAATTCGCGTTAAATTTTT
GTTAAATCAGCTCATTTTTTAACCAATAGGCCGAAATCGGCAAAATCCCTTATAAATCAAAAGAATAGAC
CGAGATAGGGT
[37 nt withheld, positions 4562-4598]
AAAGAACGTGGACTCCAACGTCAAAGG
[49 nt withheld, positions 4626-4674]
T
[91 nt withheld, positions 4676-4766]
G
[124 nt withheld, positions 4768-4891]
CAGGTGGCACTTTTCGGGGAAATGTGCGCGGAACCCCTATTTGTTTATTTTTCTAAATACATTCAAATAT
GTATCCGCTCATGAGACAATAACCCTGATAAATGCTTCAATAATATTGAAAAAGGAAGAGTCCTGAGGCG
GAAAGAACCAGCTGTGGAATGTGTGTCAGTTAGGGTGTGGAAAGTCCCCAGGCTCCCCAGCAGGCAGAAG
TATGCAAAGCATGCATCTCAATTAGTCAGCAACCAGGTGTGGAAAGTCCCCAGGCTCCCCAGCAGGCAGA
AGTATGCAAAGCATGCATCTCAATTAGTCAGCAACCATAGTCCCGCCCCTAACTCCGCCCATCCCGCCCC
TAACTCCGCCCAGTTCCGCCCATTCTCCGCCCCATGGCTGACTAATTTTTTTTATTTATGCAGAGGCCGA
GGCCGCCTCGGCCTCTGAGCTATTCCAGAAGTAGTGAGGAGGCTTTTTTGGAGGCCTAGGCTTTTGCAAA
GATCGATCAAGAGACAGGATGAGGATCGTTTCGCATGATTGAACAAGATGGATTGCACGCAGGTTCTCCG
GCCGCTTGGGTGGAGAGGCTATTCGGCTATGACTGGGCACAACAGACAATCGGCTGCTCTGATGCCGCCG
TGTTCCGGCTGTCAGCGCAGGGGCGCCCGGTTCTTTTTGTCAAGACCGACCTGTCCGGTGCCCTGAATGA
ACTGCAAGACGAGGCAGCGCGGCTATCGTGGCTGGCCACGACGGGCGTTCCTTGCGCAGCTGTGCTCGAC
GTTGTCACTGAAGCGGGAAGGGACTGGCTGCTATTGGGCGAAGTGCCGGGGCAGGATCTCCTGTCATCTC
ACCTTGCTCCTGCCGAGAAAGTATCCATCATGGCTGATGCAATGCGGCGGCTGCATACGCTTGATCCGGC
TACCTGCCCATTCGACCACCAAGCGAAACATCGCATCGAGCGAGCACGTACTCGGATGGAAGCCGGTCTT
GTCGATCAGGATGATCTGGACGAAGAGCATCAGGGGCTCGCGCCAGCCGAACTGTTCGCCAGGCTCAAGG
CGAGCATGCCCGACGGCGAGGATCTCGTCGTGACCCATGGCGATGCCTGCTTGCCGAATATCATGGTGGA
AAATGGCCGCTTTTCTGGATTCATCGACTGTGGCCGGCTGGGTGTGGCGGACCGCTATCAGGACATAGCG
TTGGCTACCCGTGATATTGCTGAAGAGCTTGGCGGCGAATGGGCTGACCGCTTCCTCGTGCTTTACGGTA
TCGCCGCTCCCGATTCGCAGCGCATCGCCTTCTATCGCCTTCTTGACGAGTTCTTCTGAGCGGGACTCTG
GGGTTCGAAATGACCGACCAAGCGACGCCCAACCTGCCATCACGAGATTTCGATTCCACCGCCGCCTTCT
ATGAAAGGTTGGGCTTCGGAATCGTTTTCCGGGACGCCGGCTGGATGATCCTCCAGCGCGGGGATCTCAT
GCTGGAGTTCTTCGCCCACCCTAGGGGGAGGCTAACTGAAACACGGAAGGAGACAATACCGGAAGGAACC
CGCGCTATGACGGCAATAAAAAGACAGAATAAAACGCACGGTGTTGGGTCGTTTGTTCATAAACGCGGGG
TTCGGTCCCAGGGCTGGCACTCTGTCGATACCCCACCGAGACCCCATTGGGGCCAATACGCCCGCGTTTC
TTCCTTTTCCCCACCCCACCCCCCAAGTTCGGGTGAAGGCCCAGGGCTCGCAGCCAACGTCGGGGCGGCA
GGCCCTGCCATAGCCTCAGGTTACTCATATATACTTTAGATTGATTTAAAACTTCATTTTTAATTTAAAA
GGATCTAGGTGAAGATCCTTTTTGATAATCTCATGACCAAAATCCCTTAACGTGAGTTTTCGTTCCACTG
AGCGTCAGACCCCGTAGAAAAGATCAAAGGATCTTCTTGAGATCCTTTTTTTCTGCGCGTAATCTGCTGC
TTGCAAACAAAAAAACCACCGCTACCAGCGGTGGTTTGTTTGCCGGATCAAGAGCTACCAACTCTTTTTC
CGAAGGTAACTGGCTTCAGCAGAGCGCAGATACCAAATACTGTTCTTCTAGTGTAGCCGTAGTTAGGCCA
CCACTTCAAGAACTCTGTAGCACCGCCTACATACCTCGCTCTGCTAATCCTGTTACCAGTGGCTGCTGCC
AGTGGCGATAAGTCGTGTCTTACCGGGTTGGACTCAAGACGATAGTTACCGGATAAGGCGCAGCGGTCGG
GCTGAACGGGGGGTTCGTGCACACAGCCCAGCTTGGAGCGAACGACCTACACCGAACTGAGATACCTACA
GCGTGAGCTATGAGAAAGCGCCACGCTTCCCGAAGGGAGAAAGGCGGACAGGTATCCGGTAAGCGGCAGG
GTCGGAACAGGAGAGCGCACGAGGGAGCTTCCAGGGGGAAACGCCTGGTATCTTTATAGTCCTGTCGGGT
TTCGCCACCTCTGACTTGAGCGTCGATTTTTGTGATGCTCGTCAGGGGGGCGGAGCCTATGGAAAAACGC
CAGCAACGCGGCCTTTTTACGGTTCCTGGCCTTTTGCTGGCCTTTTGCTCACATGTTCTTTCCTGCGTTA
TCCCCTGATTCTGTGGATAACCGTATTACCGCCATGCAT
Features (pLannotate 1.2.2; 15 found; start..end, strand, type, name):
     61..364     +  enhancer       CMV enhancer: human cytomegalovirus immediate early enhancer
    365..568     +  promoter       CMV promoter: human cytomegalovirus (CMV) immediate early promoter
    613..1320    +  CDS            mNeonGreen: mNeonGreen is a basic (constitutively fluorescent) green/yellow fluorescent protein published in 2013, derived from Branchiostoma lanceolatum. It is reported to be a very rapidly-maturing monomer with moderate acid sensitivity.
   1336..4137    +  CDS            OSBPL6: OSBL6_HUMAN - Also known as ORP6. Experimental evidence at protein level: Swiss-Prot protein existence level 1. Regulates cellular transport and efflux of cholesterol (PubMed:26941018). Plays a role in phosphatidylinositol-4-phophate (PI4P) turnover at the neuronal membrane (By similarity). Binds via its PH domain PI4P, phosphatidylinositol-4,5-diphosphate, phosphatidylinositol-3,4,5-triphosphate, and phosphatidic acid (By similarity). Weakly binds 25-hydroxycholesterol (PubMed:17428193). From Homo sapiens (Human).
   4141..4184    +  misc_feature   MCS (fragment): multiple cloning site
   4201..4285    +  CDS            large T antigen (fragment): large T antigen from SV40 (simian virus 40)
   4308..4429    +  polyA_signal   SV40 poly(A) signal: SV40 polyadenylation signal
   4463..4891    -  rep_origin     f1 ori (sequence partly withheld): f1 bacteriophage origin of replication; arrow indicates direction of (+) strand synthesis
   4918..5022    +  promoter       AmpR promoter: bla
   5024..5381    +  promoter       SV40 promoter: SV40 enhancer and early promoter
   5416..6210    +  CDS            NeoR/KanR: aminoglycoside phosphotransferase from Tn5; aph(3')-II (or nptII); confers resistance to neomycin, kanamycin, and G418 (Geneticin®)
   6231..6383    +  CDS            ble (fragment): BLE_KLEPN - Experimental evidence at protein level: Swiss-Prot protein existence level 1. Binding protein with a strong affinity to the bleomycin family of antibiotics. Binds to CL990; an antimitotic-antibiotic compound. From Klebsiella pneumoniae.
   6442..6489    +  polyA_signal   HSV TK poly(A) signal: herpes simplex virus thymidine kinase polyadenylation signal (Cole and Stacy, 1985)
   6580..6596    -  polyA_signal   bGH poly(A) signal (fragment): bovine growth hormone polyadenylation signal
   6818..7406    +  rep_origin     ori: high-copy-number ColE1/pMB1/pBR322/pUC origin of replication
