[The description below was written by a language model from this plasmid's Addgene catalogue record and pLannotate feature annotations shown in this document.]
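Description:
NeonGreen-C1-ORP6 is a 7,520-bp mammalian expression plasmid built on the pNeonGreen-C1 backbone, a C1-type fusion vector in which the fluorescent protein lies upstream of the cloning site. It carries human OSBPL6 (oxysterol-binding protein-like 6, also called ORP6), inserted by Gibson cloning. The human cytomegalovirus immediate early enhancer and promoter drive the mNeonGreen coding sequence, a bright, rapidly maturing monomeric green/yellow fluorescent protein. The OSBPL6 open reading frame follows after a short linker, so the expected product is ORP6 tagged at its N-terminus with mNeonGreen. A remnant of the multiple cloning site and an SV40 polyadenylation signal follow the insert; the short large T antigen fragment annotated there is probably just part of the SV40 sequence around that signal.

The plasmid replicates in E. coli at high copy from a ColE1/pUC-type origin and also carries an f1 phage origin. Selection relies on a single NeoR/KanR (Tn5 aminoglycoside phosphotransferase) gene placed behind tandem bacterial (AmpR/bla) and SV40 early promoters and terminated by an HSV TK polyadenylation signal. This arrangement gives kanamycin resistance in bacteria and can support G418 selection in mammalian cells. The small ble and bGH poly(A) fragments in the feature table appear to be backbone remnants or annotation artefacts rather than functional elements.

ORP6 is a lipid transfer protein annotated as binding PI4P and other phosphoinositides through its PH domain, with roles in cholesterol transport and PI4P turnover. The associated publication examines ORP family members in plasma membrane PI4P turnover, which suggests use for imaging ORP6 localisation or for overexpressing it in transfected mammalian cells.
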