Addgene plasmid #220072: NeonGreen-C1-ORP6
Depositing lab: Gerry Hammond. Publication: Orthogonal Targeting of SAC1 to Mitochondria Implicates ORP2 as a Major Player in PM PI4P Turnover. Doyle CP, Rectenwald A, Timple L, Hammond GRV. Contact (Thousand Oaks). 2024 Feb 7;7:25152564241229272. doi: 10.1177/25152564241229272. eCollection 2024 Jan-Dec. PubMed 38327560.
Backbone
  Vector backbone: pNeonGreen-C1
  Vector type: Mammalian Expression
Growth in bacteria
  Bacterial resistance: Kanamycin, 50 μg/mL
  Growth temperature: 37°C
  Growth strain: DH5alpha
  Copy number: High Copy
Gene/Insert
  Gene/Insert name: OSBPL6 (alt name: ORP6)
  Species: H. sapiens (human)
  Entrez Gene: OSBPL6 (a.k.a. ORP6)
  Cloning method: Gibson Cloning
How to cite: NeonGreen-C1-ORP6 was a gift from Gerry Hammond (Addgene plasmid # 220072 ; http://n2t.net/addgene:220072 ; RRID:Addgene_220072)
